Addgene plasmid #172807: pLBT0110
Purpose: Level 1 module containing 35S-deltaPTAC5-cYFP_P3 F
Depositing lab: Benjamin Field. Depositing organization: CNRS DR12, Delegation Provence et Corse. Publication: MoBiFC: development of a modular bimolecular fluorescence complementation toolkit for the analysis of chloroplast protein-protein interactions. Velay F, Soula M, Mehrez M, Belbachir C, D'Alessandro S, Laloi C, Crete P, Field B. Plant Methods. 2022 May 26;18(1):69. doi: 10.1186/s13007-022-00902-1. PubMed 35619173.
Backbone
  Vector backbone: pICH47751
  Backbone manufacturer: Engler et al. 2014
  Vector type: Synthetic Biology
Growth in bacteria
  Bacterial resistance: Ampicillin, 100 μg/mL
  Growth temperature: 37°C
  Growth strain: DH5alpha
  Copy number: High Copy
Gene/Insert
  Gene/Insert name: p35S-5UTMV-CTPSSU-deltamPTAC5-cYFP3XHA-3U+TER35S
  Species: A. thaliana (mustard weed)
  Cloning method: Restriction Enzyme; 5′ cloning site Unknown (unknown if destroyed)
Terms and licenses: Academic/Nonprofit Terms; Industry Terms: Not Available to Industry
Depositor comments: Please visit https://www.biorxiv.org/content/10.1101/2021.03.01.433373v1 for bioRxiv preprint.
How to cite: pLBT0110 was a gift from Benjamin Field (Addgene plasmid # 172807 ; http://n2t.net/addgene:172807 ; RRID:Addgene_172807)
