[The description below was written by a language model from this plasmid's Addgene catalogue record and pLannotate feature annotations shown in this document.]
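Description:
pLBT0110 is a Level 1 Golden Gate/MoClo module built in the pICH47751 backbone, a synthetic-biology acceptor vector that carries a single assembled plant transcription unit ("P3 F" in its name, apparently position 3, forward orientation). The plasmid is maintained in E. coli at high copy through a ColE1/pUC-type origin and selected with ampicillin via the β-lactamase gene. The backbone also contains the broad-host-range IncP replication system (oriV plus trfA) and nopaline-type left and right T-DNA border repeats flanking the cassette. It therefore has the architecture of a binary vector that can replicate in Agrobacterium for plant delivery, although as a Level 1 part it is primarily meant to be combined with other modules into higher-level multigene constructs.

The payload is an expression unit driven by the strong constitutive CaMV 35S promoter, preceded by upstream cauliflower mosaic virus sequence that is annotated as a fragment of a viral ORF. The promoter is followed by the tobacco mosaic virus Ω 5' leader, which enhances translation. The coding region begins with the chloroplast transit peptide region of the Arabidopsis RuBisCO small subunit (RBCS-1A), annotated as two fragments separated by a gap. It is fused to a partial ("delta") version of the Arabidopsis plastid transcriptionally active chromosome protein PTAC5, then the C-terminal fragment of a Venus-type YFP and a 3xHA epitope tag. The unit ends with the CaMV 35S 3' UTR and polyadenylation signal.

It belongs to a modular bimolecular fluorescence complementation toolkit for testing chloroplast protein-protein interactions. Fluorescence is reconstituted only when this cYFP fusion is brought close to a partner carrying the complementary N-terminal YFP fragment, and the HA tag allows detection of the fusion protein. The record does not state exactly what the PTAC5 truncation removes or what role this variant plays in the assays.
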