Features (pLannotate 1.2.2; 18 found; start..end, strand, type, name):
     33..839     +  CDS            IBMP_CAMVB (fragment): Experimental evidence at protein level: Swiss-Prot protein existence level 1. Enhances the ribosomal termination-reinitiation event leading to the translation of major open reading frames on the polycistronic viral RNAs. From Cauliflower mosaic virus (strain Bari 1) (CaMV).
   1023..1368    +  promoter       CaMV 35S promoter: strong constitutive promoter from cauliflower mosaic virus
   1320..1366    +  promoter       minimal CaMV 35S promoter: minimal 35S promoter from cauliflower mosaic virus
   1397..1450    +  misc_feature   TMV Ω: translational enhancer from the tobacco mosaic virus 5'-leader sequence (Gallie et al., 1988)
   1459..1632    +  CDS            RBCS-1A (fragment): RBS1A_ARATH - Also known as ATS1A. Experimental evidence at protein level: Swiss-Prot protein existence level 1. RuBisCO catalyzes two reactions: the carboxylation of D- ribulose 1,5-bisphosphate, the primary event in carbon dioxide fixation, as well as the oxidative fragmentation of the pentose substrate. Both reactions occur simultaneously and in competition at the same active site. Although the small subunit is not catalytic it is essential for maximal activity. From Arabidopsis thaliana (Mouse-ear cress).
   1736..1804    +  CDS            RBCS-1A (fragment): RBS1A_ARATH - Also known as ATS1A. Experimental evidence at protein level: Swiss-Prot protein existence level 1. RuBisCO catalyzes two reactions: the carboxylation of D- ribulose 1,5-bisphosphate, the primary event in carbon dioxide fixation, as well as the oxidative fragmentation of the pentose substrate. Both reactions occur simultaneously and in competition at the same active site. Although the small subunit is not catalytic it is essential for maximal activity. From Arabidopsis thaliana (Mouse-ear cress).
   1808..2455    +  CDS            PTAC5 (fragment): PTAC5_ARATH - Experimental evidence at protein level: Swiss-Prot protein existence level 1. Exhibits zinc-dependent disulfide isomerase activity. Required for seedling and chloroplast development under heat stress, probably by maintaining plastid-encoded RNA polymerase (PEP)-dependent transcription. From Arabidopsis thaliana (Mouse-ear cress).
   2454..2644    +  CDS            VC155 (fragment): C-terminal fragment of mVenus for use in bimolecular fluorescence complementation (BiFC) (Kodama and Hu, 2010)
   2645..2734    +  CDS            3xHA: three tandem HA epitope tags
   2775..2949    +  polyA_signal   CaMV poly(A) signal: cauliflower mosaic virus polyadenylation signal
   2994..3018    +  misc_feature   RB T-DNA repeat: right border repeat from nopaline C58 T-DNA
   3130..3150    -  CDS            TetR (fragment): tetracycline resistance regulatory protein; tetR
   3177..4322    -  CDS            trfA: TRFA_ECOLX - Experimental evidence at protein level: Swiss-Prot protein existence level 1. Also involved in plasmid copy number control, promoting intermolecular coupling of protein bound iterons at oriV, which inhibits replication initiation. From Escherichia coli.
   4658..5246    -  rep_origin     ori: high-copy-number ColE1/pMB1/pBR322/pUC origin of replication
   5417..6277    -  CDS            AmpR: β-lactamase; bla; confers resistance to ampicillin, carbenicillin, and related antibiotics
   6278..6382    -  promoter       AmpR promoter: bla
   6469..7100    -  rep_origin     oriV: incP origin of replication
   7192..7216    +  misc_feature   LB T-DNA repeat: left border repeat from nopaline C58 T-DNA
>Addgene plasmid #172807 | pLBT0110 | addgene full sequence | sequence record 347877 | Addgene NGS Result
TCTGTGAAGACAAACTAGAATTCGAGCTCGGAGGAATTCCAATCCCACAAAAATCTGAGCTTAACAGCAC
AGTTGCTCCTCTCAGAGCAGAATCGGGTATTCAACACCCTCATATCAACTACTACGTTGTGTATAACGGT
CCACATGCCGGTATATACGATGACTGGGGTTGTACAAAGGCGGCAACAAACGGCGTTCCCGGAGTTGCAC
ACAAGAAATTTGCCACTATTACAGAGGCAAGAGCAGCAGCTGACGCGTACACAACAAGTCAGCAAACAGA
CAGGTTGAACTTCATCCCCAAAGGAGAAGCTCAACTCAAGCCCAAGAGCTTTGCTAAGGCCCTAACAAGC
CCACCAAAGCAAAAAGCCCACTGGCTCACGCTAGGAACCAAAAGGCCCAGCAGTGATCCAGCCCCAAAAG
AGATCTCCTTTGCCCCGGAGATTACAATGGACGATTTCCTCTATCTTTACGATCTAGGAAGGAAGTTCGA
AGGTGAAGGTGACGACACTATGTTCACCACTGATAATGAGAAGGTTAGCCTCTTCAATTTCAGAAAGAAT
GCTGACCCACAGATGGTTAGAGAGGCCTACGCAGCAAGTCTCATCAAGACGATCTACCCGAGTAACAATC
TCCAGGAGATCAAATACCTTCCCAAGAAGGTTAAAGATGCAGTCAAAAGATTCAGGACTAATTGCATCAA
GAACACAGAGAAAGACATATTTCTCAAGATCAGAAGTACTATTCCAGTATGGACGATTCAAGGCTTGCTT
CATAAACCAAGGCAAGTAATAGAGATTGGAGTCTCTAAAAAGGTAGTTCCTACTGAATCTAAGGCCATGC
ATGGAGTCTAAGATTCAAATCGAGGATCTAACAGAACTCGCCGTCAAGACTGGCGAACAGTTCATACAGA
GTCTTTTACGACTCAATGACAAGAAGAAAATCTTCGTCAACATGGTGGAGCACGACACTCTGGTCTACTC
CAAAAATGTCAAAGATACAGTCTCAGAAGATCAAAGGGCTATTGAGACTTTTCAACAAAGGATAATTTCG
GGAAACCTCCTCGGATTCCATTGCCCAGCTATCTGTCACTTCATCGAAAGGACAGTAGAAAAGGAAGGTG
GCTCCTACAAATGCCATCATTGCGATAAAGGAAAGGCTATCATTCAAGATCTCTCTGCCGACAGTGGTCC
CAAAGATGGACCCCCACCCACGAGGAGCATCGTGGAAAAAGAAGAGGTTCCAACCACGTCTACAAAGCAA
GTGGATTGATGTGACATCTCCACTGACGTAAGGGATGACGCACAATCCCACTATCCTTCGCAAGACCCTT
CCTCTATATAAGGAAGTTCATTTCATTTGGAGAGGACACGCTCGAGTATAAGAGCTCATTTTTACAACAA
TTACCAACAACAACAAACAACAAACAACATTACAATTACATTTACAATTATCGATACAATGGCTTCCTCT
ATGCTCTCTTCCGCTACTATGGTTGCCTCTCCGGCTCAGGCCACTATGGTCGCTCCTTTCAACGGACTTA
AGTCCTCCGCTGCCTTCCCAGCCACCCGCAAGGCTAACAACGACATTACTTCCATCACAAGCAACGGCGG
AAGAGTTAACTGCATGCAGGTCATTTATATTTCTTCTTTCACTTTTTTATTATTCCATATGATTTTTTTC
GGTTCTTTCTTCGAATCTACATAAACTAATATCATTGGAAAAATCGAAAAAATAGGTGTGGCCTCCGATT
GGAAAGAAGAAGTTTGAGACTCTCTCTTACCTTCCTGACCTTACCGATTCCGAAGGTTGCTTCTCCACTC
AAAATCCCGACCGCGAAGAGGTCCGGTGGCTCCGGGAAGAGCAGAGATGGATTCGCGAGGAGCAACGATG
GATTCGTGAAGAACAGAGATGGATACGCGAACGTGAATCGCTTCTACAAGAGATTTCGGATCTACAGCTC
AGAATTCAATCCCTAGAGTCACGAAATTCGCAATTGGGGAATTCTATTCCCGATACGATTTCGAATATCG
CTGCTTTGCTTCAGGTTTTGAAGGAGAAGAATCGGATTTCTGAGAGTGGATTGAGCGCAACGCCGATGGT
ATTGGAGAGTACGAGAGAACAAATTGTTGAGGAGGTGGAAGAAGAAGAGAAGCGAGTGATTATTGCTGAA
GAGAAAGTTAGGGTTTCGGAGCCGGTGAAGAAGATCAAGAGGAGGATATTGAAAGTTGGAAGCGAAGGCG
ACGATGTTCAAGCTTTGCAGGAAGCTCTGTTGAAATTAGGATTCTATTCGGGCGAAGAGGATATGGAGTT
CTCGAGCTTTTCAAGTGGGACTGCAAGTGCTGTTAAGACTTGGCAAGCATCGCTTGGGGTCCGTGAGGAT
GGGGTAATGACAGCAGAGCTTCTTCAGAGGTTGTTCATGGATGAGGACGTAGAGACAGATAAGTCTTCGG
GCAGCGTGCAGCTCGCCGACCACTACCAGCAGAACACCCCCATCGGCGACGGCCCCGTGCTGCTGCCCGA
CAACCACTACCTGAGCTACCAGTCCGCCCTGAGCAAAGACCCCAACGAGAAGCGCGATCACATGGTCCTG
CTGGAGTTCGTGACCGCCGCCGGGATCACTCTCGGCATGGACGAGCTGTACAAGTACCCATACGATGTTC
CTGACTATGCGGGCTATCCCTATGACGTCCCGGACTATGCAGGATCCTATCCATATGACGTTCCAGATTA
CGCTGCTTAAGCTTCTCTAGCTAGAGTCGATCGACAAGCTCGAGTTTCTCCATAATAATGTGTGAGTAGT
TCCCAGATAAGGGAATTAGGGTTCCTATAGGGTTTCGCTCATGTGTTGAGCATATAAGAAACCCTTAGTA
TGTATTTGTATTTGTAAAATACTTCTATCAATAAAATTTCTAATTCCTAAAACCAAAATCCAGTACTAAA
ATCCAGATCGCTTTACTTGTCTTCTGCACGAAGTGGTTTAAACTATCAGTGTTTGACAGGATATATTGGC
GGGTAAACCTAAGAGAAAAGAGCGTTTATTAGAATAATCGGATATTTAAAAGGGCGTGAAAAGGTTTATC
CGTTCGTCCATTTGTATGTGCATGCCAACCACAGGGTTCCCCAGATCAGGCGCTGGCTGCTGAACCCCCA
GCCGGAACTGACCCCACAAGGCCCTAGCGTTTGCAATGCACCAGGTCATCATTGACCCAGGCGTGTTCCA
CCAGGCCGCTGCCTCGCAACTCTTCGCAGGCTTCGCCGACCTGCTCGCGCCACTTCTTCACGCGGGTGGA
ATCCGATCCGCACATGAGGCGGAAGGTTTCCAGCTTGAGCGGGTACGGCTCCCGGTGCGAGCTGAAATAG
TCGAACATCCGTCGGGCCGTCGGCGACAGCTTGCGGTACTTCTCCCATATGAATTTCGTGTAGTGGTCGC
CAGCAAACAGCACGACGATTTCCTCGTCGATCAGGACCTGGCAACGGGACGTTTTCTTGCCACGGTCCAG
GACGCGGAAGCGGTGCAGCAGCGACACCGATTCCAGGTGCCCAACGCGGTCGGACGTGAAGCCCATCGCC
GTCGCCTGTAGGCGCGACAGGCATTCCTCGGCCTTCGTGTAATACCGGCCATTGATCGACCAGCCCAGGT
CCTGGCAAAGCTCGTAGAACGTGAAGGTGATCGGCTCGCCGATAGGGGTGCGCTTCGCGTACTCCAACAC
CTGCTGCCACACCAGTTCGTCATCGTCGGCCCGCAGCTCGACGCCGGTGTAGGTGATCTTCACGTCCTTG
TTGACGTGGAAAATGACCTTGTTTTGCAGCGCCTCGCGCGGGATTTTCTTGTTGCGCGTGGTGAACAGGG
CAGAGCGGGCCGTGTCGTTTGGCATCGCTCGCATCGTGTCCGGCCACGGCGCAATATCGAACAAGGAAAG
CTGCATTTCCTTGATCTGCTGCTTCGTGTGTTTCAGCAACGCGGCCTGCTTGGCCTCGCTGACCTGTTTT
GCCAGGTCCTCGCCGGCGGTTTTTCGCTTCTTGGTCGTCATAGTTCCTCGCGTGTCGATGGTCATCGACT
TCGCCAAACCTGCCGCCTCCTGTTCAAGACGACGCGAACGCTCCACGGCGGCCGATGGCGCGGGCAGGGC
AGGGGGAGCCAGTTGCACGCTGTCGCGCTCGATCTTGGCCGTAGCTTGCTGGACCATCGAGCCGACGGAC
TGGAAGGTTTCGCGGGGCGCACGCATGACGGTGCGGCTTGCGATGGTTTCGGCATCCTCGGCGGAAAACC
CCGCGTCGATCAGTTCTTGCCTGTATGCCTTCCGGTCAAACGTCCGATTCATTCACCCTCCTTGCGGGAT
TGCCCCGACTCACGCCGGGGCAATGTGCCCTTATTCCTGATTTGACCCGCCTGGTGCCTTGGTGTCCAGA
TAATCCACCTTATCGGCAATGAAGTCGGTCCCGTAGACCGTCTGGCCGTCCTTCTCGTACTTGGTATTCC
GAATCTTGCCCTGCACGAATACCAGCGACCCCTTGCCCAAATACTTGCCGTGGGCCTCGGCCTGAGAGCC
AAAACACTTGATGCGGAAGAAGTCGGTGCGCTCCTGCTTGTCGCCGGCATCGTTGCGCCACATCTAGGAT
CTGCCAGGAACCGTAAAAAGGCCGCGTTGCTGGCGTTTTTCCATAGGCTCCGCCCCCCTGACGAGCATCA
CAAAAATCGACGCTCAAGTCAGAGGTGGCGAAACCCGACAGGACTATAAAGATACCAGGCGTTTCCCCCT
GGAAGCTCCCTCGTGCGCTCTCCTGTTCCGACCCTGCCGCTTACCGGATACCTGTCCGCCTTTCTCCCTT
CGGGAAGCGTGGCGCTTTCTCATAGCTCACGCTGTAGGTATCTCAGTTCGGTGTAGGTCGTTCGCTCCAA
GCTGGGCTGTGTGCACGAACCCCCCGTTCAGCCCGACCGCTGCGCCTTATCCGGTAACTATCGTCTTGAG
TCCAACCCGGTAAGACACGACTTATCGCCACTGGCAGCAGCCACTGGTAACAGGATTAGCAGAGCGAGGT
ATGTAGGCGGTGCTACAGAGTTCTTGAAGTGGTGGCCTAACTACGGCTACACTAGAAGAACAGTATTTGG
TATCTGCGCTCTGCTGAAGCCAGTTACCTTCGGAAAAAGAGTTGGTAGCTCTTGATCCGGCAAACAAACC
ACCGCTGGTAGCGGTGGTTTTTTTGTTTGCAAGCAGCAGATTACGCGCAGAAAAAAAGGATCTCAAGAAG
ATCCTTTGATCTTTTCTACGGGGTCTGACGCTCAGTGGAACGAAAACTCACGTTAAGGGATTTTGGTCAT
GAGATTATCAAAAAGGATCTTCACCTAGATCCTTTTAAATTAAAAATGAAGTTTTAAATCAATCTAAAGT
ATATATGAGTAAACTTGGTCTGACAGTTACCAATGCTTAATCAGTGAGGCACCTATCTCAGCGATCTGTC
TATTTCGTTCATCCATAGTTGCCTGACTCCCCGTCGTGTAGATAACTACGATACGGGAGGGCTTACCATC
TGGCCCCAGTGCTGCAATGATACCGCGAGAACCACGCTCACCGGCTCCAGATTTATCAGCAATAAACCAG
CCAGCCGGAAGGGCCGAGCGCAGAAGTGGTCCTGCAACTTTATCCGCCTCCATCCAGTCTATTAATTGTT
GCCGGGAAGCTAGAGTAAGTAGTTCGCCAGTTAATAGTTTGCGCAACGTTGTTGCCATTGCTACAGGCAT
CGTGGTGTCACGCTCGTCGTTTGGTATGGCTTCATTCAGCTCCGGTTCCCAACGATCAAGGCGAGTTACA
TGATCCCCCATGTTGTGCAAAAAAGCGGTTAGCTCCTTCGGTCCTCCGATCGTTGTCAGAAGTAAGTTGG
CCGCAGTGTTATCACTCATGGTTATGGCAGCACTGCATAATTCTCTTACTGTCATGCCATCCGTAAGATG
CTTTTCTGTGACTGGTGAGTACTCAACCAAGTCATTCTGAGAATAGTGTATGCGGCGACCGAGTTGCTCT
TGCCCGGCGTCAATACGGGATAATACCGCGCCACATAGCAGAACTTTAAAAGTGCTCATCATTGGAAAAC
GTTCTTCGGGGCGAAAACTCTCAAGGATCTTACCGCTGTTGAGATCCAGTTCGATGTAACCCACTCGTGC
ACCCAACTGATCTTCAGCATCTTTTACTTTCACCAGCGTTTCTGGGTGAGCAAAAACAGGAAGGCAAAAT
GCCGCAAAAAAGGGAATAAGGGCGACACGGAAATGTTGAATACTCATACTCTTCCTTTTTCAATATTATT
GAAGCATTTATCAAGGTTATTGTCTCATGAGCGGATACATATTTGAATGTATTTAGAAAAATAAACAAAT
AGGGGTTCCGCGCACGAATTGGCCAGCGCTGCCATTTTTGGGGTGAGGCCGTTCGCGGCCGAGGGGCGCA
GCCCCTGGGGGGATGGGAGGCCCGCGTTAGCGGGCCGGGAGGGTTCGAGAAGGGGGGGCACCCCCCTTCG
GCGTGCGCGGTCACGCGCACAGGGCGCAGCCCTGGTTAAAAACAAGGTTTATAAATATTGGTTTAAAAGC
AGGTTAAAAGACAGGTTAGCGGTGGCCGAAAAACGGGCGGAAACCCTTGCAAATGCTGGATTTTCTGCCT
GTGGACAGCCCCTCAAATGTCAATAGGTGCGCCCCTCATCTGTCAGCACTCTGCCCCTCAAGTGTCAAGG
ATCGCGCCCCTCATCTGTCAGTAGTCGCGCCCCTCAAGTGTCAATACCGCAGGGCACTTATCCCCAGGCT
TGTCCACATCATCTGTGGGAAACTCGCGTAAAATCAGGCGTTTTCGCCGATTTGCGAGGCTGGCCAGCTC
CACGTCGCCGGCCGAAATCGAGCCTGCCCCTCATCTGTCAACGCCGCGCCGGGTGAGTCGGCCCCTCAAG
TGTCAACGTCCGCCCCTCATCTGTCAGTGAGGGCCAAGTTTTCCGCGAGGTATCCACAACGCCGGCGGCC
GCGGTGTCTCGCACACGGCTTCGACGGCGTTTCTGGCGCGTTTGCAGGGCCATAGACGGCCGCCAGCCCA
GCGGCGAGGGCAACCAGCCCGGTGAGCGTCGCAAAGGAGATCCTGATCTGACTGATGGGCTGCCTGTATC
GAGTGGTGATTTTGTGCCGAGCTGCCGGTCGGGGAGCTGTTGGCTGGCTGGTGGCAGGATATATTGTGGT
GTAAACAAATTGACGCTTAGACAACTTAATAACACATTGCGGACGTTTTTAATGTACTGGGGTGGATGCA
GTGGGCCCCAC
